>Addgene plasmid #136206 | pCDNA4.TO-ORF45-2xCSTREP | addgene full sequence | sequence record 267575 | Addgene NGS Result
GACGGATCGGGAGATCTCCCGATCCCCTATGGTGCACTCTCAGTACAATCTGCTCTGATGCCGCATAGTT
AAGCCAGTATCTGCTCCCTGCTTGTGTGTTGGAGGTCGCTGAGTAGTGCGCGAGCAAAATTTAAGCTACA
ACAAGGCAAGGCTTGACCGACAATTGCATGAAGAATCTGCTTAGGGTTAGGCGTTTTGCGCTGCTTCGCG
ATGTACGGGCCAGATATACGCGTTGACATTGATTATTGACTAGTTATTAATAGTAATCAATTACGGGGTC
ATTAGTTCATAGCCCATATATGGAGTTCCGCGTTACATAACTTACGGTAAATGGCCCGCCTGGCTGACCG
CCCAACGACCCCCGCCCATTGACGTCAATAATGACGTATGTTCCCATAGTAACGCCAATAGGGACTTTCC
ATTGACGTCAATGGGTGGAGTATTTACGGTAAACTGCCCACTTGGCAGTACATCAAGTGTATCATATGCC
AAGTACGCCCCCTATTGACGTCAATGACGGTAAATGGCCCGCCTGGCATTATGCCCAGTACATGACCTTA
TGGGACTTTCCTACTTGGCAGTACATCTACGTATTAGTCATCGCTATTACCATGGTGATGCGGTTTTGGC
AGTACATCAATGGGCGTGGATAGCGGTTTGACTCACGGGGATTTCCAAGTCTCCACCCCATTGACGTCAA
TGGGAGTTTGTTTTGGCACCAAAATCAACGGGACTTTCCAAAATGTCGTAACAACTCCGCCCCATTGACG
CAAATGGGCGGTAGGCGTGTACGGTGGGAGGTCTATATAAGCAGAGCTCTCCCTATCAGTGATAGAGATC
TCCCTATCAGTGATAGAGATCGTCGACGAGCTCGTTTAGTGAACCGTCAGATCGCCTGGAGACGCCATCC
ACGCTGTTTTGACCTCCATAGAAGACACCGGGACCGATCCAGCCTCCGGACTCTAGCGTTTAAACTTAAG
CTTGGTACCGAGCTCGGATCCACTAGTCCAGTGTGGTGGAATTCATGGCGATGTTTGTGAGGACCTCGTC
TAGCACACACGATGAAGAGAGAATGCTTCCAATTGAAGGAGCGCCTCGCAGACGACCCCCCGTGAAGTTC
ATATTCCCACCTCCACCTCTTTCATCACTTCCAGGATTTGGCAGGCCGCGCGGCTATGCTGGACCCACGG
TGATAGATATGTCTGCCCCAGACGACGTCTTCGCCGAGGACACGCCATCGCCGCCAGCAACCCCTCTGGA
TCTACAGATATCCCCGGATCAGTCGAGCGGCGAATCTGAATATGACGAGGATGAGGAAGATGAAGATGAA
GAAGAAAATGACGATGTTCAGGAGGAAGACGAGCCAGAGGGGTACCCTGCAGACTTTTTTCAACCTTTAT
CTCACTTGCGCCCGAGGCCTCTGGCCAGACGGGCCCATACGCCCAAACCGGTAGCAGTGGTAGCGGGCCG
CGTGCGCAGTTCAACGGACACGGCGGAGTCCGAGGCGTCCATGGGATGGGTTAGTCAGGATGACGGATTT
TCCCCTGCTGGGCTCTCACCTTCAGACGACGAGGGGGTTGCTATCCTGGAACCGATGGCGGCATACACTG
GGACCGGGGCATACGGACTTTCACCTGCTTCCAGAAATAGTGTACCTGGAACACAAAGTTCACCATACAG
CGACCCTGATGAAGGGCCCTCGTGGCGCCCCCTGCGCGCCGCACCCACCGCGATCGTCGACCTGACATCG
GACTCTGATAGCGATGACAGTTCCAACTCTCCGGACGTGAACAATGAGGCCGCGTTTACCGACGCGCGCC
ATTTTTCCCACCAGCCACCCTCGTCCGAGGAGGACGGAGAAGACCAAGGGGAAGTATTGAGTCAGAGAAT
CGGGCTCATGGACGTGGGCCAGAAGCGCAAAAGGCAGTCTACCGCCTCCTCTGGTAGCGAGGATGTGGTG
CGCTGCCAGAGACAACCAAACTTAAGCCGCAAAGCAGTGGCGTCCGTGATAATTATATCCTCGGGGAGTG
ACACAGACGAGGAGCCCTCGTCCGCCGTGAGCGTGATCGTGTCTCCGTCGAGCACAAAGGGTCACCTCCC
AACCCAATCTCCCAGTACTTCCGCCCACTCGATTTCATCAGGAAGCACAACTACCGCGGGGTCCAGGTGC
AGCGACCCAACCCGCATCCTGGCCTCCACGCCACCCCTGTGTGGAAACGGTGCATATAACTGGCCGTGGC
TGGACGGAGGGCGGCCGCTCGAGGGAGGCGGTGGATGGAGCCACCCCCAGTTCGAGAAGGGCGGCGGCAG
CGGCGGCGGCAGCGGCGGCGGCAGCTGGAGCCACCCCCAGTTCGAGAAGGGGCCCGTTTAAACCCGCTGA
TCAGCCTCGACTGTGCCTTCTAGTTGCCAGCCATCTGTTGTTTGCCCCTCCCCCGTGCCTTCCTTGACCC
TGGAAGGTGCCACTCCCACTGTCCTTTCCTAATAAAATGAGGAAATTGCATCGCATTGTCTGAGTAGGTG
TCATTCTATTCTGGGGGGTGGGGTGGGGCAGGACAGCAAGGGGGAGGATTGGGAAGACAATAGCAGGCAT
GCTGGGGATGCGGTGGGCTCTATGGCTTCTGAGGCGGAAAGAACCAGCTGGGGCTCTAGGGGGTATCCCC
[124 nt withheld, positions 2661-2784]
C
[91 nt withheld, positions 2786-2876]
A
[49 nt withheld, positions 2878-2926]
CCTTTGACGTTGGAGTCCACGTTCTTT
[37 nt withheld, positions 2954-2990]
ACCCTATCTCGGTCTATTCTTTTGATTTATAAGGGATTTTGCCGATTTCGGCCTATTGGTTAAAAAATGA
GCTGATTTAACAAAAATTTAACGCGAATTAATTCTGTGGAATGTGTGTCAGTTAGGGTGTGGAAAGTCCC
CAGGCTCCCCAGCAGGCAGAAGTATGCAAAGCATGCATCTCAATTAGTCAGCAACCATAGTCCCGCCCCT
AACTCCGCCCATCCCGCCCCTAACTCCGCCCAGTTCCGCCCATTCTCCGCCCCATGGCTGACTAATTTTT
TTTATTTATGCAGAGGCCGAGGCCGCCTCTGCCTCTGAGCTATTCCAGAAGTAGTGAGGAGGCTTTTTTG
GAGGCCTAGGCTTTTGCAAAAAGCTCCCGGGAGCTTGTATATCCATTTTCGGATCTGATCAGCACGTGTT
GACAATTAATCATCGGCATAGTATATCGGCATAGTATAATACGACAAGGTGAGGAACTAAACCATGGCCA
AGTTGACCAGTGCCGTTCCGGTGCTCACCGCGCGCGACGTCGCCGGAGCGGTCGAGTTCTGGACCGACCG
GCTCGGGTTCTCCCGGGACTTCGTGGAGGACGACTTCGCCGGTGTGGTCCGGGACGACGTGACCCTGTTC
ATCAGCGCGGTCCAGGACCAGGTGGTGCCGGACAACACCCTGGCCTGGGTGTGGGTGCGCGGCCTGGACG
AGCTGTACGCCGAGTGGTCGGAGGTCGTGTCCACGAACTTCCGGGACGCCTCCGGGCCGGCCATGACCGA
GATCGGCGAGCAGCCGTGGGGGCGGGAGTTCGCCCTGCGCGACCCGGCCGGCAACTGCGTGCACTTCGTG
GCCGAGGAGCAGGACTGACACGTGCTACGAGATTTCGATTCCACCGCCGCCTTCTATGAAAGGTTGGGCT
TCGGAATCGTTTTCCGGGACGCCGGCTGGATGATCCTCCAGCGCGGGGATCTCATGCTGGAGTTCTTCGC
CCACCCCAACTTGTTTATTGCAGCTTATAATGGTTACAAATAAAGCAATAGCATCACAAATTTCACAAAT
AAAGCATTTTTTTCACTGCATTCTAGTTGTGGTTTGTCCAAACTCATCAATGTATCTTATCATGTCTGTA
TACCGTCGACCTCTAGCTAGAGCTTGGCGTAATCATGGTCATAGCTGTTTCCTGTGTGAAATTGTTATCC
GCTCACAATTCCACACAACATACGAGCCGGAAGCATAAAGTGTAAAGCCTGGGGTGCCTAATGAGTGAGC
TAACTCACATTAATTGCGTTGCGCTCACTGCCCGCTTTCCAGTCGGGAAACCTGTCGTGCCAGCTGCATT
AATGAATCGGCCAACGCGCGGGGAGAGGCGGTTTGCGTATTGGGCGCTCTTCCGCTTCCTCGCTCACTGA
CTCGCTGCGCTCGGTCGTTCGGCTGCGGCGAGCGGTATCAGCTCACTCAAAGGCGGTAATACGGTTATCC
ACAGAATCAGGGGATAACGCAGGAAAGAACATGTGAGCAAAAGGCCAGCAAAAGGCCAGGAACCGTAAAA
AGGCCGCGTTGCTGGCGTTTTTCCATAGGCTCCGCCCCCCTGACGAGCATCACAAAAATCGACGCTCAAG
TCAGAGGTGGCGAAACCCGACAGGACTATAAAGATACCAGGCGTTTCCCCCTGGAAGCTCCCTCGTGCGC
TCTCCTGTTCCGACCCTGCCGCTTACCGGATACCTGTCCGCCTTTCTCCCTTCGGGAAGCGTGGCGCTTT
CTCATAGCTCACGCTGTAGGTATCTCAGTTCGGTGTAGGTCGTTCGCTCCAAGCTGGGCTGTGTGCACGA
ACCCCCCGTTCAGCCCGACCGCTGCGCCTTATCCGGTAACTATCGTCTTGAGTCCAACCCGGTAAGACAC
GACTTATCGCCACTGGCAGCAGCCACTGGTAACAGGATTAGCAGAGCGAGGTATGTAGGCGGTGCTACAG
AGTTCTTGAAGTGGTGGCCTAACTACGGCTACACTAGAAGAACAGTATTTGGTATCTGCGCTCTGCTGAA
GCCAGTTACCTTCGGAAAAAGAGTTGGTAGCTCTTGATCCGGCAAACAAACCACCGCTGGTAGCGGTGGT
TTTTTTGTTTGCAAGCAGCAGATTACGCGCAGAAAAAAAGGATCTCAAGAAGATCCTTTGATCTTTTCTA
CGGGGTCTGACGCTCAGTGGAACGAAAACTCACGTTAAGGGATTTTGGTCATGAGATTATCAAAAAGGAT
CTTCACCTAGATCCTTTTAAATTAAAAATGAAGTTTTAAATCAATCTAAAGTATATATGAGTAAACTTGG
TCTGACAGTTACCAATGCTTAATCAGTGAGGCACCTATCTCAGCGATCTGTCTATTTCGTTCATCCATAG
TTGCCTGACTCCCCGTCGTGTAGATAACTACGATACGGGAGGGCTTACCATCTGGCCCCAGTGCTGCAAT
GATACCGCGAGACCCACGCTCACCGGCTCCAGATTTATCAGCAATAAACCAGCCAGCCGGAAGGGCCGAG
CGCAGAAGTGGTCCTGCAACTTTATCCGCCTCCATCCAGTCTATTAATTGTTGCCGGGAAGCTAGAGTAA
GTAGTTCGCCAGTTAATAGTTTGCGCAACGTTGTTGCCATTGCTACAGGCATCGTGGTGTCACGCTCGTC
GTTTGGTATGGCTTCATTCAGCTCCGGTTCCCAACGATCAAGGCGAGTTACATGATCCCCCATGTTGTGC
AAAAAAGCGGTTAGCTCCTTCGGTCCTCCGATCGTTGTCAGAAGTAAGTTGGCCGCAGTGTTATCACTCA
TGGTTATGGCAGCACTGCATAATTCTCTTACTGTCATGCCATCCGTAAGATGCTTTTCTGTGACTGGTGA
GTACTCAACCAAGTCATTCTGAGAATAGTGTATGCGGCGACCGAGTTGCTCTTGCCCGGCGTCAATACGG
GATAATACCGCGCCACATAGCAGAACTTTAAAAGTGCTCATCATTGGAAAACGTTCTTCGGGGCGAAAAC
TCTCAAGGATCTTACCGCTGTTGAGATCCAGTTCGATGTAACCCACTCGTGCACCCAACTGATCTTCAGC
ATCTTTTACTTTCACCAGCGTTTCTGGGTGAGCAAAAACAGGAAGGCAAAATGCCGCAAAAAAGGGAATA
AGGGCGACACGGAAATGTTGAATACTCATACTCTTCCTTTTTCAATATTATTGAAGCATTTATCAGGGTT
ATTGTCTCATGAGCGGATACATATTTGAATGTATTTAGAAAAATAAACAAATAGGGGTTCCGCGCACATT
TCCCCGAAAAGTGCCACCTGACGTC
Features (pLannotate 1.2.2; 22 found; start..end, strand, type, name):
     28..80      -  misc_feature   bom (fragment): basis of mobility region from pBR322
    235..614     +  enhancer       CMV enhancer: human cytomegalovirus immediate early enhancer
    615..818     +  promoter       CMV promoter: human cytomegalovirus (CMV) immediate early promoter
    820..839     +  promoter       PLtetO-1 promoter (fragment): modified phage lambda PL promoter with tet operator sites (Lutz and Bujard, 1997)
    841..860     +  promoter       PLtetO-1 promoter (fragment): modified phage lambda PL promoter with tet operator sites (Lutz and Bujard, 1997)
    868..901     +  promoter       TRE3GV promoter (fragment): 3rd-generation Tet-responsive promoter that can be activated by binding of Tet-On® 3G, optimized for retroviral and lentiviral vectors
   1025..2245    +  CDS            ORF45: ORF45_HHV8P - Experimental evidence at protein level: Swiss-Prot protein existence level 1. Prevents the establishment of cellular antiviral state by blocking virus-induced phosphorylation and activation of host interferon regulatory factor 7/IRF7, a transcription factor critical for the induction of interferons alpha and beta. Mechanistically, ORF45 competes with the associated IRF7 and inhibits its phosphorylation by IKBKE or TBK1 by acting as an alternative substrate. From Human herpesvirus 8 type P (isolate GK18) (HHV-8) (Kaposi's sarcoma-associated herpesvirus).
   2391..2615    +  polyA_signal   bGH poly(A) signal: bovine growth hormone polyadenylation signal
   2619..2640    +  promoter       SV40 promoter (fragment): SV40 enhancer and early promoter
   2661..3089    +  rep_origin     f1 ori (sequence partly withheld): f1 bacteriophage origin of replication; arrow indicates direction of (+) strand synthesis
   3142..3352    +  promoter       SV40 promoter: SV40 early promoter
   3408..3455    +  promoter       EM7 promoter: synthetic bacterial promoter&nbsp
   3474..3848    +  CDS            BleoR: antibiotic-binding protein; Sh ble from Streptoalloteichus hindustanus; confers resistance to bleomycin, phleomycin, and Zeocin™
   3858..3983    +  CDS            ble (fragment): BLE_KLEPN - Experimental evidence at protein level: Swiss-Prot protein existence level 1. Binding protein with a strong affinity to the bleomycin family of antibiotics. Binds to CL990; an antimitotic-antibiotic compound. From Klebsiella pneumoniae.
   3978..4099    +  polyA_signal   SV40 poly(A) signal: SV40 polyadenylation signal
   4172..4188    -  protein_bind   lac operator: The lac repressor binds to the lac operator to inhibit transcription in E. coli. This inhibition can be relieved by adding lactose or isopropyl-β-D-thiogalactopyranoside (IPTG). lac repressor encoded by lacI
   4196..4226    -  promoter       lac promoter: promoter for the E. coli lac operon
   4241..4262    -  protein_bind   CAP binding site: CAP binding activates transcription in the presence of cAMP. E. coli catabolite activator protein
   4275..4367    -  CDS            lacI (fragment): lac repressor; lacI; The lac repressor binds to the lac operator to inhibit transcription in E. coli. This inhibition can be relieved by adding lactose or isopropyl-β-D-thiogalactopyranoside (IPTG).
   4550..5138    -  rep_origin     ori: high-copy-number ColE1/pMB1/pBR322/pUC origin of replication
   5309..6169    -  CDS            AmpR: β-lactamase; bla; confers resistance to ampicillin, carbenicillin, and related antibiotics
   6170..6274    -  promoter       AmpR promoter: bla
