[The description below was written by a language model from this plasmid's Addgene catalogue record and pLannotate feature annotations shown in this document.]
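Description:
pCDNA4.TO-ORF45-2xCSTREP is a 6.3 kb mammalian expression plasmid built on the Invitrogen pcDNA4/TO backbone that produces ORF45 of Kaposi's sarcoma-associated herpesvirus (KSHV) carrying a C-terminal tandem Strep tag. It is maintained in E. coli through a high-copy ColE1/pUC-type origin and an ampicillin resistance gene (β-lactamase) under its own promoter. An f1 origin is also present. For selection in mammalian cells it carries the Sh ble gene conferring Zeocin resistance, placed behind both an SV40 early promoter and the bacterial EM7 promoter and followed by an SV40 polyadenylation signal.

The expression cassette uses the human CMV immediate-early enhancer and promoter. Immediately downstream, the annotation picks up two short tet operator matches (labelled as PLtetO-1 and TRE3GV fragments), consistent with the tetracycline-operator-controlled CMV promoter of the TO backbone. This arrangement gives constitutive expression in ordinary cells and tetracycline/doxycycline-inducible expression in lines that supply the Tet repressor. The ORF45 coding sequence, derived from cDNA of reactivated TREx BCBL-1-RTA cells, follows and is terminated by the bovine growth hormone polyadenylation signal. The Strep tag itself is not annotated in the feature table, but an unannotated stretch lies between the end of the ORF45 match and the bGH signal, where a C-terminal tag would sit.

ORF45 is a viral protein that blunts the host interferon response by interfering with IRF7 phosphorylation. The associated publication title describes global mapping of herpesvirus-host protein complexes, so this tagged construct is suited to Strep-affinity purification of ORF45 and its cellular binding partners.
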