Addgene plasmid #136206: pCDNA4.TO-ORF45-2xCSTREP
Purpose: Expresses C-terminally strep tagged Kaposi's Sarcoma Associated Herpesvirus (KSHV) ORF45
Depositing lab: Britt Glaunsinger. Depositing organization: University of California, Berkeley. Publication: Global mapping of herpesvirus-host protein complexes reveals a transcription strategy for late genes. Davis ZH, Verschueren E, Jang GM, Kleffman K, Johnson JR, Park J, Von Dollen J, Maher MC, Johnson T, Newton W, Jager S, Shales M, Horner J, Hernandez RD, Krogan NJ, Glaunsinger BA. Mol Cell. 2015 Jan 22;57(2):349-60. doi: 10.1016/j.molcel.2014.11.026. Epub 2014 Dec 24. PubMed 25544563.
Backbone
  Vector backbone: pCDNA4.TO
  Backbone manufacturer: Invitrogen
  Vector type: Mammalian Expression
  Selectable markers: Zeocin
Growth in bacteria
  Bacterial resistance: Ampicillin, 100 μg/mL
  Growth temperature: 37°C
  Growth strain: DH5alpha
  Copy number: High Copy
Gene/Insert
  Gene/Insert name: ORF45
  Species: Kaposi's sarcoma-associated herpesvirus (KSHV)
  Promoter: CMV
  Cloning method: Restriction Enzyme; 5′ cloning site Unknown (unknown if destroyed)
  Sequencing primers: 5′ CGCAAATGGGCGGTAGGCGTG; 3′ TAGAAGGCACAGTCGAGGCT
Resource information
  A portion of this plasmid was derived from a plasmid made by: cDNA of reactivated TREx BCBL-1-RTA cells
Terms and licenses: Academic/Nonprofit Terms; Industry Terms: Not Available to Industry
How to cite: pCDNA4.TO-ORF45-2xCSTREP was a gift from Britt Glaunsinger (Addgene plasmid # 136206 ; http://n2t.net/addgene:136206 ; RRID:Addgene_136206)
